>Addgene plasmid #241102 | pDMJ2-SARS-CoV-2-Spike (BA.5-2e) | addgene full sequence | sequence record 489529 | Addgene NGS Result
ATGTTCGTGTTTCTGGTTCTGCTTCCCCTGGTCTCTAGTCAGTGCGTCAACCTTATCACCCGAACACAGA
GTTATACCAATTCCTTTACGAGAGGTGTTTACTATCCCGATAAAGTGTTCCGGAGCAGTGTTCTGCACTC
CACTCAGGACCTCTTCCTGCCCTTCTTTTCAAACGTTACATGGTTTCACGCAATCAGTGGGACTAACGGC
ATCAAGAGGTTCGACAACCCCGTGTTGCCTTTCAACGACGGCGTGTATTTTGCCAGTACCGAAAAGAGCA
ATATCATCCGGGGATGGATCTTCGGCACGACCCTTGATAGTAAGACACAAAGCCTGCTCATAGTGAATAA
TGCAACGAACGTCGTAATCAAGGTGTGCGAGTTCCAGTTTTGCAATGACCCTTTTCTGGACGTGTATTAC
CATAAGAACAATAAATCTTGGATGGAAAGTGAGTTCCGGGTGTACTCCAGCGCAAATAACTGTACTTTTG
AGTATGTGAGCCAGCCGTTTCTGATGGACCTCGAAGGCAAACAGGGCAATTTCAAAAACCTGCGCGAATT
TGTGTTCAAGAACATCGACGGTTATTTCAAGATCTACTCCAAGCATACCCCTATTAACCTGGGTCGCGAT
CTGCCACAAGGCTTTTCAGCCCTCGAACCTCTCGTGGATTTGCCGATTGGCATAAACATTACCCGCTTCC
AAACATTGCTCGCACTGCATCGGTCTTATCTGACCCCAGGAGACTCATCCAGCGGATGGACTGCCGGGGC
TGCTGCATATTACGTCGGGTACCTGCAGCCGAGGACTTTCCTGCTGAAGTACAATGAGAACGGCACTATT
ACCGACGCTGTTGATTGCGCGCTGGACCCATTGTCTGAAACCAAATGTACACTGAAAAGTTTCACAGTCG
AGAAAGGGATCTATCAGACATCAAATTTCAGGGTTCAGCCCACAGAGAGCATTGTTAGATTCCCCAACAT
CACCAACTTGTGCCCATTCGATGAGGTCTTTAATGCTACCAGGTTCGCCAGCGTGTATGCGTGGAATAGG
AAAAGAATCAGCAATTGCGTGGCCGATTACAGCGTGCTGTACAACTTCGCGCCCTTCTTCGCATTCAAAT
GCTACGGCGTGTCCCCTACCAAGCTCAACGATCTGTGTTTTACTAACGTTTACGCCGATAGCTTCGTGAT
TAGGGGGAATGAGGTAAGCCAAATCGCACCTGGCCAGACCGGAAATATTGCAGACTATAATTACAAGCTT
CCCGATGATTTCACCGGGTGCGTCATCGCGTGGAACTCCAATAAGCTCGATTCAAAAGTGGGAGGTAACT
ATAACTACCGGTACAGGTTGTTTCGAAAGTCCAACCTGAAGCCTTTTGAGCGGGACATTTCAACCGAGAT
TTATCAGGCCGGAAATAAACCCTGCAACGGGGTCGCAGGGGTGAATTGTTACTTCCCTCTTCGGTCTTAC
GGATTTCGCCCGACATACGGGGTTGGCCACCAGCCATACCGGGTGGTAGTGCTTTCATTTGAGCTGCTTC
ATGCCCCTGCTACAGTTTGTGGCCCTAAGAAGTCTACCAACCTTGTTAAAAATAAGTGCGTGAACTTTAA
TTTCAACGGTCTCACTGGTACTGGAGTTCTCACGGAATCCAACAAGAAATTCTTGCCTTTCCAGCAGTTT
GGCAGGGATATTGCAGACACTACCGACGCCGTCCGAGATCCCCAGACACTGGAGATACTGGACATAACTC
CTTGTTCTTTTGGCGGAGTTTCAGTTATTACCCCCGGTACGAACACCAGTAATCAAGTCGCTGTGCTGTA
CCAGGGCGTAAATTGCACCGAGGTCCCCGTCGCTATTCACGCAGACCAGCTCACTCCAACATGGCGCGTC
TACTCTACTGGAAGTAACGTGTTCCAGACTAGAGCCGGCTGCCTCATTGGAGCCGAGTACGTTAACAATT
CTTATGAATGTGATATCCCGATAGGAGCAGGTATCTGCGCATCTTATCAGACTCAGACAAAGTCCCACAG
AAGAGCTAGGTCAGTGGCGTCCCAGTCCATCATTGCCTATACAATGAGCCTGGGGGCTGAAAACTCCGTG
GCCTATAGCAACAACTCTATAGCTATCCCCACTAATTTTACCATCTCTGTAACCACAGAGATCTTGCCAG
TCTCTATGACAAAAACGTCCGTCGATTGTACGATGTACATCTGCGGGGATAGCACCGAATGCTCCAATCT
TTTGCTGCAGTATGGCAGTTTCTGTACACAGCTGAAACGAGCCCTGACAGGGATTGCGGTGGAACAGGAT
AAGAACACCCAAGAAGTGTTTGCGCAGGTGAAACAGATTTACAAAACCCCACCAATAAAGTATTTTGGTG
GGTTCAATTTCTCTCAAATCCTGCCTGATCCTTCTAAACCTAGCAAACGGAGCTTTATAGAGGATCTGCT
CTTTAATAAGGTCACGCTCGCTGATGCTGGATTTATTAAACAGTATGGCGATTGTCTGGGCGACATTGCT
GCTCGCGATCTGATCTGTGCCCAGAAGTTCAATGGTCTCACGGTACTGCCTCCACTTCTGACCGATGAGA
TGATTGCCCAATATACCAGTGCCCTGCTTGCCGGCACCATTACATCCGGATGGACATTCGGTGCCGGAGC
CGCACTGCAAATCCCCTTTGCAATGCAGATGGCTTATCGCTTTAATGGGATTGGGGTGACTCAGAACGTG
CTGTACGAAAACCAGAAACTGATAGCCAACCAGTTCAATTCCGCTATTGGCAAGATACAGGACTCCCTGA
GCTCCACAGCGTCAGCGCTCGGGAAGCTGCAAGACGTGGTCAATCACAACGCACAGGCCTTGAACACCCT
CGTCAAGCAACTGAGTAGCAAGTTCGGCGCCATAAGCTCAGTGCTGAATGACATCCTTAGTAGACTGGAT
AAAGTCGAGGCCGAAGTACAGATCGACCGGCTGATTACCGGACGATTGCAGTCCCTCCAGACTTACGTCA
CACAGCAGCTGATAAGAGCCGCAGAGATTAGGGCCTCTGCAAATTTGGCTGCTACAAAAATGTCCGAATG
CGTCCTGGGGCAATCAAAGCGCGTAGACTTTTGTGGCAAGGGCTACCACCTGATGTCATTCCCACAATCC
GCCCCACACGGTGTTGTGTTTCTGCATGTTACTTACGTGCCCGCTCAAGAGAAGAATTTTACCACTGCCC
CCGCCATCTGCCATGACGGCAAGGCCCATTTTCCAAGAGAAGGGGTCTTCGTGAGCAATGGAACGCACTG
GTTCGTGACTCAGAGAAACTTTTATGAGCCCCAGATCATTACAACTGACAACACATTTGTATCTGGCAAT
TGTGACGTGGTGATTGGGATAGTGAATAACACCGTGTACGATCCACTGCAACCGGAACTCGACTCTTTCA
AGGAGGAACTGGACAAGTACTTCAAGAATCACACCAGCCCCGATGTGGACCTGGGTGACATCAGTGGAAT
CAACGCTAGCGTAGTGAATATCCAGAAAGAGATCGACAGATTGAACGAAGTCGCCAAGAACCTGAACGAG
TCACTGATTGACCTGCAGGAGTTGGGAAAATACGAGCAGTACATTAAGTGGCCATGGTATATCTGGCTCG
GGTTTATCGCCGGACTCATCGCTATCGTAATGGTGACCATCATGCTTTGTTGTATGACTAGCTGCTGCAG
CTGCCTTAAAGGCTGTTGTAGCTGCGGCTCTTGCTGTAAATAATGATGAGGATCCAGATCTGCTGTGCCT
TCTAGTTGCCAGCCATCTGTTGTTTGCCCCTCCCCCGTGCCTTCCTTGACCCTGGAAGGTGCCACTCCCA
CTGTCCTTTCCTAATAAAATGAGGAAATTGCATCGCATTGTCTGAGTAGGTGTCATTCTATTCTGGGGGG
TGGGGTGGGGCAGGACAGCAAGGGGGAGGATTGGGAAGACAATAGCAGGCATGCTGGGGATGCGGTGGGC
TCTATGGGTACCCAGGTGCTGAAGAATTGACCCGGTTCCTCCTGGGCCAGAAAGAAGCAGGCACATCCCC
TTCTCTGTGACACACCCTGTCCACGCCCCTGGTTCTTAGTTCCAGCCCCACTCATAGGACACTCATAGCT
CAGGAGGGCTCCGCCTTCAATCCCACCCGCTAAAGTACTTGGAGCGGTCTCTCCCTCCCTCATCAGCCCA
CCAAACCAAACCTAGCCTCCAAGAGTGGGAAGAAATTAAAGCAAGATAGGCTATTAAGTGCAGAGGGAGA
GAAAATGCCTCCAACATGTGAGGAAGTAATGAGAGAAATCATAGAATTTTAAGGCCATGATTTAAGGCCA
ATCGGAAAGAACATGTGAGCAAAAGGCCAGCAAAAGGCCAGGAACCGTAAAAAGGCCGCGTTGCTGGCGT
TTTTCCATAGGCTCCGCCCCCCTGACGAGCATCACAAAAATCGACGCTCAAGTCAGAGGTGGCGAAACCC
GACAGGACTATAAAGATACCAGGCGTTTCCCCCTGGAAGCTCCCTCGTGCGCTCTCCTGTTCCGACCCTG
CCGCTTACCGGATACCTGTCCGCCTTTCTCCCTTCGGGAAGCGTGGCGCTTTCTCATAGCTCACGCTGTA
GGTATCTCAGTTCGGTGTAGGTCGTTCGCTCCAAGCTGGGCTGTGTGCACGAACCCCCCGTTCAGCCCGA
CCGCTGCGCCTTATCCGGTAACTATCGTCTTGAGTCCAACCCGGTAAGACACGACTTATCGCCACTGGCA
GCAGCCACTGGTAACAGGATTAGCAGAGCGAGGTATGTAGGCGGTGCTACAGAGTTCTTGAAGTGGTGGC
CTAACTACGGCTACACTAGAAGAACAGTATTTGGTATCTGCGCTCTGCTGAAGCCAGTTACCTTCGGAAA
AAGAGTTGGTAGCTCTTGATCCGGCAAACAAACCACCGCTGGTAGCGGTGGTTTTTTTGTTTGCAAGCAG
CAGATTACGCGCAGAAAAAAAGGATCTCAAGAAGATCCTTTGATCTTTTCTACGGGGTCTGACGCTCAGT
GGAACGAAAACTCACGTTAAGGGATTTTGGTCATGAGATTATCAAAAAGGATCTTCACCTAGATCCTTTT
AAATTAAAAATGAAGTTTTAAATCAATCTAAAGTATATATGAGTAAACTTGGTCTGACAGTTACCAATGC
TTAATCAGTGAGGCACCTATCTCAGCGATCTGTCTATTTCGTTCATCCATAGTTGCCTGACTCCCCGTCG
TGTAGATAACTACGATACGGGAGGGCTTACCATCTGGCCCCAGTGCTGCAATGATACCGCGAGACCCACG
CTCACCGGCTCCAGATTTATCAGCAATAAACCAGCCAGCCGGAAGGGCCGAGCGCAGAAGTGGTCCTGCA
ACTTTATCCGCCTCCATCCAGTCTATTAATTGTTGCCGGGAAGCTAGAGTAAGTAGTTCGCCAGTTAATA
GTTTGCGCAACGTTGTTGCCATTGCTACAGGCATCGTGGTGTCACGCTCGTCGTTTGGTATGGCTTCATT
CAGCTCCGGTTCCCAACGATCAAGGCGAGTTACATGATCCCCCATGTTGTGCAAAAAAGCGGTTAGCTCC
TTCGGTCCTCCGATCGTTGTCAGAAGTAAGTTGGCCGCAGTGTTATCACTCATGGTTATGGCAGCACTGC
ATAATTCTCTTACTGTCATGCCATCCGTAAGATGCTTTTCTGTGACTGGTGAGTACTCAACCAAGTCATT
CTGAGAATAGTGTATGCGGCGACCGAGTTGCTCTTGCCCGGCGTCAATACGGGATAATACCGCGCCACAT
AGCAGAACTTTAAAAGTGCTCATCATTGGAAAACGTTCTTCGGGGCGAAAACTCTCAAGGATCTTACCGC
TGTTGAGATCCAGTTCGATGTAACCCACTCGTGCACCCAACTGATCTTCAGCATCTTTTACTTTCACCAG
CGTTTCTGGGTGAGCAAAAACAGGAAGGCAAAATGCCGCAAAAAAGGGAATAAGGGCGACACGGAAATGT
TGAATACTCATACTCTTCCTTTTTCAATATTATTGAAGCATTTATCAGGGTTATTGTCTCATGAGCGGAT
ACATATTTGAATGTATTTAGAAAAATAAACAAATAGGGGTTCCGCGCACATTTCCCCGAAAAGTGCCACC
TGACGTCCCAATGATTGCACCATATGCGGTGTGAAATACCGCACAGATGCGTAAGGAGAAAATACCGCAT
CAGATTGGCTATTGGCCATTGCATACGTTGTATCCATATCATAATATGTACATTTATATTGGCTCATGTC
CAACATTACCGCCATGTTGACATTGATTATTGACTAGTTATTAATAGTAATCAATTACGGGGTCATTAGT
TCATAGCCCATATATGGAGTTCCGCGTTACATAACTTACGGTAAATGGCCCGCCTGGCTGACCGCCCAAC
GACCCCCGCCCATTGACGTCAATAATGACGTATGTTCCCATAGTAACGCCAATAGGGACTTTCCATTGAC
GTCAATGGGTGGAGTATTTACGGTAAACTGCCCACTTGGCAGTACATCAAGTGTATCATATGCCAAGTAC
GCCCCCTATTGACGTCAATGACGGTAAATGGCCCGCCTGGCATTATGCCCAGTACATGACCTTATGGGAC
TTTCCTACTTGGCAGTACATCTACGTATTAGTCATCGCTATTACCATGGTGATGCGGTTTTGGCAGTACA
TCAATGGGCGTGGATAGCGGTTTGACTCACGGGGATTTCCAAGTCTCCACCCCATTGACGTCAATGGGAG
TTTGTTTTGGCACCAAAATCAACGGGACTTTCCAAAATGTCGTAACAACTCCGCCCCATTGACGCAAATG
GGCGGTAGGCGTGTACGGTGGGAGGTCTATATAAGCAGAGCTCGTTTAGTGAACCGTCAGATCGCCTGGA
GACGCCATCCACGCTGTTTTGACCTCCATAGAAGACACCGGGACCGATCCAGCCTCCATCGGCTCGCATC
TCTCCTTCACGCGCCCGCCGCCCTACCTGAGGCCGCCATCCACGCCGGTTGAGTCGCGTTCTGCCGCCTC
CCGCCTGTGGTGCCTCCTGAACTGCGTCCGCCGTCTAGGTAAGTTTAAAGCTCAGGTCGAGACCGGGCCT
TTGTCCGGCGCTCCCTTGGAGCCTACCTAGACTCAGCCGGCTCTCCACGCTTTGCCTGACCCTGCTTGCT
CAACTCTAGTTAACGGTGGAGGGCAGTGTAGTCTGAGCAGTACTCGTTGCTGCCGCGCGCGCCACCAGAC
ATAATAGCTGACAGACTAACAGACTGTTCCTTTCCATGGGTCTTTTCTGCAGTCACCGTCGTCGACACGT
GTGATCAGATATCGCGGCCGCTCTAGA
Features (pLannotate 1.2.2; 10 found; start..end, strand, type, name):
      1..3750    +  CDS            S: SPIKE_SARS2 - Experimental evidence at protein level: Swiss-Prot protein existence level 1. [Spike glycoprotein]: May down-regulate host tetherin (BST2) by lysosomal degradation, thereby counteracting its antiviral activity. From Severe acute respiratory syndrome coronavirus 2 (2019-nCoV) (SARS-CoV-2).
   3773..3997    +  polyA_signal   bGH poly(A) signal: bovine growth hormone polyadenylation signal
   4412..5000    -  rep_origin     ori: high-copy-number ColE1/pMB1/pBR322/pUC origin of replication
   5171..6031    -  CDS            AmpR: β-lactamase; bla; confers resistance to ampicillin, carbenicillin, and related antibiotics
   6032..6136    -  promoter       AmpR promoter: bla
   6176..6233    +  misc_feature   bom (fragment): basis of mobility region from pBR322
   6319..6698    +  enhancer       CMV enhancer: human cytomegalovirus immediate early enhancer
   6699..6902    +  promoter       CMV promoter: human cytomegalovirus (CMV) immediate early promoter
   6991..7218    +  LTR            5' LTR (truncated) (fragment): truncated 5' long terminal repeat (LTR) from human T-cell leukemia virus (HTLV) type 1
   7222..7332    +  intron         CMV intron (fragment): modified intron A from human cytomegalovirus
