[The description below was written by a language model from this plasmid's Addgene catalogue record and pLannotate feature annotations shown in this document.]
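Description:
pDMJ2-SARS-CoV-2-Spike (BA.5-2e) is a 7.4 kb mammalian expression plasmid built on the pDMJ2 backbone that drives production of a SARS-CoV-2 spike glycoprotein variant for pseudotyping viral particles. It is maintained in E. coli through a high-copy ColE1/pUC-type origin and selected with ampicillin via a β-lactamase gene under its own bla promoter. A short fragment of the pBR322 basis-of-mobility region is also annotated in the backbone.

The spike open reading frame, made by gene synthesis, sits downstream of a composite regulatory region consisting of the human cytomegalovirus immediate-early enhancer and promoter, followed by a fragment of the HTLV-1 5' LTR and a fragment of modified CMV intron A. Leader arrangements of this kind are commonly used to boost transcript processing and translation in transfected mammalian cells. Transcripts are terminated by the bovine growth hormone polyadenylation signal. The annotated coding region spans about 3.75 kb, and no epitope tag, reporter or mammalian selection marker is annotated.

The insert carries a long list of substitutions and deletions relative to the ancestral spike. These include the N-terminal domain deletions at residues 24–26 and 69–70, receptor-binding domain changes such as L452R, F486V, N501Y and Q493R, along with D614G, P681H and several S2 changes. The name indicates a BA.5-based design designated "2e", though the record does not spell out which changes distinguish it from parental BA.5. According to the stated purpose, the plasmid supplies spike as the envelope protein for pseudotyped virus. The associated publication concerns computationally designed proteins that mimic antibody immune evasion in viral evolution, but the record does not specify the packaging system or the assays used.
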