Addgene plasmid #241102: pDMJ2-SARS-CoV-2-Spike (BA.5-2e)
Purpose: Expresses SARS-CoV-2 spike (BA.5-2e) protein for creating pseudotyped virus
Depositing lab: Jeremy Luban. Depositing organization: University of Massachusetts, Worcester. Publication: Computationally designed proteins mimic antibody immune evasion in viral evolution. Youssef N, Gurev S, Ghantous F, Brock KP, Jaimes JA, Thadani NN, Dauphin A, Sherman AC, Yurkovetskiy L, Soto D, Estanboulieh R, Kotzen B, Notin P, Kollasch AW, Cohen AA, Dross SE, Erasmus J, Fuller DH, Bjorkman PJ, Lemieux JE, Luban J, Seaman MS, Marks DS. Immunity. 2025 May 6:S1074-7613(25)00178-5. doi: 10.1016/j.immuni.2025.04.015. PubMed 40345199.
Backbone
  Vector backbone: pDMJ2
  Vector type: Mammalian Expression
Growth in bacteria
  Bacterial resistance: Ampicillin, 100 μg/mL
  Growth temperature: 37°C
  Growth strain: DH5alpha
  Copy number: High Copy
Gene/Insert
  Gene/Insert name: Spike (BA.5-2e)
  Species: SARS-CoV-2
  Mutation: Q493R,T76I,T19I,L24del,P25del,P26del,A27S,H69del,V70del,G142D,V213G,G339D,S371F,S373P,S375F,T376A,D405N,R408S,K417N,N440K,L452R,S477N,T478K,E484A,F486V,Q498R,N501Y,Y505H,D614G,H655Y,N679K,P681H,N764K,D796Y,Q954H,N969K
  Entrez Gene: S (a.k.a. GU280_gp02, spike glycoprotein)
  Cloning method: Gene Synthesis
Terms and licenses: Academic/Nonprofit Terms; Industry Terms: Not Available to Industry
How to cite: pDMJ2-SARS-CoV-2-Spike (BA.5-2e) was a gift from Jeremy Luban (Addgene plasmid # 241102 ; http://n2t.net/addgene:241102 ; RRID:Addgene_241102)
